>Addgene plasmid #79420 | pcDNA3/hArf3(WT)-mCherry | addgene full sequence | sequence record 176229 | Addgene NGS Result
CTACGACGCTGAGGTCAAGACCACCTACAAGGCCAAGAAGCCCGTGCAGCTGCCCGGCGCCTACAACGTC
AACATCAAGTTGGACATCACCTCCCACAACGAGGACTACACCATCGTGGAACAGTACGAACGCGCCGAGG
GCCGCCACTCCACCGGCGGCATGGACGAGCTGTACAAGTAATCTAGAGGGCCCTATTCTATAGTGTCACC
TAAATGCTAGAGCTCGCTGATCAGCCTCGACTGTGCCTTCTAGTTGCCAGCCATCTGTTGTTTGCCCCTC
CCCCGTGCCTTCCTTGACCCTGGAAGGTGCCACTCCCACTGTCCTTTCCTAATAAAATGAGGAAATTGCA
TCGCATTGTCTGAGTAGGTGTCATTCTATTCTGGGGGGTGGGGTGGGGCAGGACAGCAAGGGGGAGGATT
GGGAAGACAATAGCAGGCATGCTGGGGATGCGGTGGGCTCTATGGCTTCTGAGGCGGAAAGAACCAGCTG
GGGCTCTAGGGGGTATCCCC
[124 nt withheld, positions 511-634]
C
[91 nt withheld, positions 636-726]
A
[49 nt withheld, positions 728-776]
CCTTTGACGTTGGAGTCCACGTTCTTT
[37 nt withheld, positions 804-840]
ACCCTATCTCGGTCTATTCTTTTGATTTATAAGGGATTTTGCCGATTTCGGCCTATTGGTTAAAAAATGA
GCTGATTTAACAAAAATTTAACGCGAATTAATTCTGTGGAATGTGTGTCAGTTAGGGTGTGGAAAGTCCC
CAGGCTCCCCAGCAGGCAGAAGTATGCAAAGCATGCATCTCAATTAGTCAGCAACCAGGTGTGGAAAGTC
CCCAGGCTCCCCAGCAGGCAGAAGTATGCAAAGCATGCATCTCAATTAGTCAGCAACCATAGTCCCGCCC
CTAACTCCGCCCATCCCGCCCCTAACTCCGCCCAGTTCCGCCCATTCTCCGCCCCATGGCTGACTAATTT
TTTTTATTTATGCAGAGGCCGAGGCCGCCTCTGCCTCTGAGCTATTCCAGAAGTAGTGAGGAGGCTTTTT
TGGAGGCCTAGGCTTTTGCAAAAAGCTCCCGGGAGCTTGTATATCCATTTTCGGATCTGATCAAGAGACA
GGATGAGGATCGTTTCGCATGATTGAACAAGATGGATTGCACGCAGGTTCTCCGGCCGCTTGGGTGGAGA
GGCTATTCGGCTATGACTGGGCACAACAGACAATCGGCTGCTCTGATGCCGCCGTGTTCCGGCTGTCAGC
GCAGGGGCGCCCGGTTCTTTTTGTCAAGACCGACCTGTCCGGTGCCCTGAATGAACTGCAGGACGAGGCA
GCGCGGCTATCGTGGCTGGCCACGACGGGCGTTCCTTGCGCAGCTGTGCTCGACGTTGTCACTGAAGCGG
GAAGGGACTGGCTGCTATTGGGCGAAGTGCCGGGGCAGGATCTCCTGTCATCTCACCTTGCTCCTGCCGA
GAAAGTATCCATCATGGCTGATGCAATGCGGCGGCTGCATACGCTTGATCCGGCTACCTGCCCATTCGAC
CACCAAGCGAAACATCGCATCGAGCGAGCACGTACTCGGATGGAAGCCGGTCTTGTCGATCAGGATGATC
TGGACGAAGAGCATCAGGGGCTCGCGCCAGCCGAACTGTTCGCCAGGCTCAAGGCGCGCATGCCCGACGG
CGAGGATCTCGTCGTGACCCATGGCGATGCCTGCTTGCCGAATATCATGGTGGAAAATGGCCGCTTTTCT
GGATTCATCGACTGTGGCCGGCTGGGTGTGGCGGACCGCTATCAGGACATAGCGTTGGCTACCCGTGATA
TTGCTGAAGAGCTTGGCGGCGAATGGGCTGACCGCTTCCTCGTGCTTTACGGTATCGCCGCTCCCGATTC
GCAGCGCATCGCCTTCTATCGCCTTCTTGACGAGTTCTTCTGAGCGGGACTCTGGGGTTCGAAATGACCG
ACCAAGCGACGCCCAACCTGCCATCACGAGATTTCGATTCCACCGCCGCCTTCTATGAAAGGTTGGGCTT
CGGAATCGTTTTCCGGGACGCCGGCTGGATGATCCTCCAGCGCGGGGATCTCATGCTGGAGTTCTTCGCC
CACCCCAACTTGTTTATTGCAGCTTATAATGGTTACAAATAAAGCAATAGCATCACAAATTTCACAAATA
AAGCATTTTTTTCACTGCATTCTAGTTGTGGTTTGTCCAAACTCATCAATGTATCTTATCATGTCTGTAT
ACCGTCGACCTCTAGCTAGAGCTTGGCGTAATCATGGTCATAGCTGTTTCCTGTGTGAAATTGTTATCCG
CTCACAATTCCACACAACATACGAGCCGGAAGCATAAAGTGTAAAGCCTGGGGTGCCTAATGAGTGAGCT
AACTCACATTAATTGCGTTGCGCTCACTGCCCGCTTTCCAGTCGGGAAACCTGTCGTGCCAGCTGCATTA
ATGAATCGGCCAACGCGCGGGGAGAGGCGGTTTGCGTATTGGGCGCTCTTCCGCTTCCTCGCTCACTGAC
TCGCTGCGCTCGGTCGTTCGGCTGCGGCGAGCGGTATCAGCTCACTCAAAGGCGGTAATACGGTTATCCA
CAGAATCAGGGGATAACGCAGGAAAGAACATGTGAGCAAAAGGCCAGCAAAAGGCCAGGAACCGTAAAAA
GGCCGCGTTGCTGGCGTTTTTCCATAGGCTCCGCCCCCCTGACGAGCATCACAAAAATCGACGCTCAAGT
CAGAGGTGGCGAAACCCGACAGGACTATAAAGATACCAGGCGTTTCCCCCTGGAAGCTCCCTCGTGCGCT
CTCCTGTTCCGACCCTGCCGCTTACCGGATACCTGTCCGCCTTTCTCCCTTCGGGAAGCGTGGCGCTTTC
TCATAGCTCACGCTGTAGGTATCTCAGTTCGGTGTAGGTCGTTCGCTCCAAGCTGGGCTGTGTGCACGAA
CCCCCCGTTCAGCCCGACCGCTGCGCCTTATCCGGTAACTATCGTCTTGAGTCCAACCCGGTAAGACACG
ACTTATCGCCACTGGCAGCAGCCACTGGTAACAGGATTAGCAGAGCGAGGTATGTAGGCGGTGCTACAGA
GTTCTTGAAGTGGTGGCCTAACTACGGCTACACTAGAAGAACAGTATTTGGTATCTGCGCTCTGCTGAAG
CCAGTTACCTTCGGAAAAAGAGTTGGTAGCTCTTGATCCGGCAAACAAACCACCGCTGGTAGCGGTGGTT
TTTTTGTTTGCAAGCAGCAGATTACGCGCAGAAAAAAAGGATCTCAAGAAGATCCTTTGATCTTTTCTAC
GGGGTCTGACGCTCAGTGGAACGAAAACTCACGTTAAGGGATTTTGGTCATGAGATTATCAAAAAGGATC
TTCACCTAGATCCTTTTAAATTAAAAATGAAGTTTTAAATCAATCTAAAGTATATATGAGTAAACTTGGT
CTGACAGTTACCAATGCTTAATCAGTGAGGCACCTATCTCAGCGATCTGTCTATTTCGTTCATCCATAGT
TGCCTGACTCCCCGTCGTGTAGATAACTACGATACGGGAGGGCTTACCATCTGGCCCCAGTGCTGCAATG
ATACCGCGAGACCCACGCTCACCGGCTCCAGATTTATCAGCAATAAACCAGCCAGCCGGAAGGGCCGAGC
GCAGAAGTGGTCCTGCAACTTTATCCGCCTCCATCCAGTCTATTAATTGTTGCCGGGAAGCTAGAGTAAG
TAGTTCGCCAGTTAATAGTTTGCGCAACGTTGTTGCCATTGCTACAGGCATCGTGGTGTCACGCTCGTCG
TTTGGTATGGCTTCATTCAGCTCCGGTTCCCAACGATCAAGGCGAGTTACATGATCCCCCATGTTGTGCA
AAAAAGCGGTTAGCTCCTTCGGTCCTCCGATCGTTGTCAGAAGTAAGTTGGCCGCAGTGTTATCACTCAT
GGTTATGGCAGCACTGCATAATTCTCTTACTGTCATGCCATCCGTAAGATGCTTTTCTGTGACTGGTGAG
TACTCAACCAAGTCATTCTGAGAATAGTGTATGCGGCGACCGAGTTGCTCTTGCCCGGCGTCAATACGGG
ATAATACCGCGCCACATAGCAGAACTTTAAAAGTGCTCATCATTGGAAAACGTTCTTCGGGGCGAAAACT
CTCAAGGATCTTACCGCTGTTGAGATCCAGTTCGATGTAACCCACTCGTGCACCCAACTGATCTTCAGCA
TCTTTTACTTTCACCAGCGTTTCTGGGTGAGCAAAAACAGGAAGGCAAAATGCCGCAAAAAAGGGAATAA
GGGCGACACGGAAATGTTGAATACTCATACTCTTCCTTTTTCAATATTATTGAAGCATTTATCAGGGTTA
TTGTCTCATGAGCGGATACATATTTGAATGTATTTAGAAAAATAAACAAATAGGGGTTCCGCGCACATTT
CCCCGAAAAGTGCCACCTGACGTCGACGGATCGGGAGATCTCCCGATCCCCTATGGTGCACTCTCAGTAC
AATCTGCTCTGATGCCGCATAGTTAAGCCAGTATCTGCTCCCTGCTTGTGTGTTGGAGGTCGCTGAGTAG
TGCGCGAGCAAAATTTAAGCTACAACAAGGCAAGGCTTGACCGACAATTGCATGAAGAATCTGCTTAGGG
TTAGGCGTTTTGCGCTGCTTCGCGATGTACGGGCCAGATATACGCGTTGACATTGATTATTGACTAGTTA
TTAATAGTAATCAATTACGGGGTCATTAGTTCATAGCCCATATATGGAGTTCCGCGTTACATAACTTACG
GTAAATGGCCCGCCTGGCTGACCGCCCAACGACCCCCGCCCATTGACGTCAATAATGACGTATGTTCCCA
TAGTAACGCCAATAGGGACTTTCCATTGACGTCAATGGGTGGAGTATTTACGGTAAACTGCCCACTTGGC
AGTACATCAAGTGTATCATATGCCAAGTACGCCCCCTATTGACGTCAATGACGGTAAATGGCCCGCCTGG
CATTATGCCCAGTACATGACCTTATGGGACTTTCCTACTTGGCAGTACATCTACGTATTAGTCATCGCTA
TTACCATGGTGATGCGGTTTTGGCAGTACATCAATGGGCGTGGATAGCGGTTTGACTCACGGGGATTTCC
AAGTCTCCACCCCATTGACGTCAATGGGAGTTTGTTTTGGCACCAAAATCAACGGGACTTTCCAAAATGT
CGTAACAACTCCGCCCCATTGACGCAAATGGGCGGTAGGCGTGTACGGTGGGAGGTCTATATAAGCAGAG
CTCTCTGGCTAACTAGAGAACCCACTGCTTACTGGCTTATCGAAATTAATACGACTCACTATAGGGAGAC
CCAAGCTTGGTACCGAGCTCGGATCCGCCACCATGGGCAATATCTTTGGAAACCTTCTCAAGAGCCTGAT
TGGGAAGAAGGAGATGCGCATCCTGATGGTGGGCCTGGATGCCGCAGGAAAGACCACCATCCTATACAAG
CTGAAACTGGGGGAGATCGTCACCACCATCCCTACCATTGGGTTCAATGTGGAGACAGTGGAGTATAAGA
ACATCAGCTTTACAGTGTGGGATGTGGGTGGCCAGGACAAGATTCGACCCCTCTGGAGACACTACTTCCA
GAACACCCAAGGGTTGATATTTGTGGTCGACAGCAATGATCGGGAGCGAGTAAATGAGGCCCGGGAAGAG
CTGATGAGAATGCTGGCGGAGGACGAGCTCCGGGATGCTGTACTCCTTGTCTTTGCAAACAAACAGGATC
TGCCTAATGCTATGAACGCTGCTGAGATCACAGACAAGCTGGGCCTGCATTCCCTTCGTCACCGTAACTG
GTACATTCAGGCCACCTGTGCCACCAGCGGGGACGGGCTGTACGAAGGCCTGGACTGGCTGGCCAATCAG
CTCAAAAACAAGAAGCTCGAGGGACTTAGGTCTGCCACCATGGTGAGCAAGGGCGAGGAGGATAACATGG
CCATCATCAAGGAGTTCATGCGCTTCAAGGTGCACATGGAGGGCTCCGTGAACGGCCACGAGTTCGAGAT
CGAGGGCGAGGGCGAGGGCCGCCCCTACGAGGGCACCCAGACCGCCAAGCTGAAGGTGACCAAGGGTGGC
CCCCTGCCCTTCGCCTGGGACATCCTGTCCCCTCAGTTCATGTACGGCTCCAAGGCCTACGTGAAGCACC
CCGCCGACATCCCCGACTACTTGAAGCTGTCCTTCCCCGAGGGCTTCAAGTGGGAGCGCGTGATGAACTT
CGAGGACGGCGGCGTGGTGACCGTGACCCAGGACTCCTCCCTGCAGGACGGCGAGTTCATCTACAAGGTG
AAGCTGCGCGGCACCAACTTCCCCTCCGACGGCCCCGTAATGCAGAAGAAGACCATGGGCTGGGAGGCCT
CCTCCGAGCGGATGTACCCCGAGGACGGCGCCCTGAAGGGCGAGATCAAGCAGAGGCTGAAGCTGAAGGA
CGGCGGCCA
Features (pLannotate 1.2.2; 22 found; start..end, strand, type, name):
    197..215     -  promoter       SP6 promoter: promoter for bacteriophage SP6 RNA polymerase
    241..465     +  polyA_signal   bGH poly(A) signal: bovine growth hormone polyadenylation signal
    469..490     +  promoter       SV40 promoter (fragment): SV40 enhancer and early promoter
    511..939     +  rep_origin     f1 ori (sequence partly withheld): f1 bacteriophage origin of replication; arrow indicates direction of (+) strand synthesis
    953..1282    +  promoter       SV40 promoter: SV40 enhancer and early promoter
   1349..2140    +  CDS            neo: KKA2_KLEPN - Also known as kan, nptII. Experimental evidence at protein level: Swiss-Prot protein existence level 1. Resistance to kanamycin, neomycin, paromomycin, ribostamycin, butirosin and gentamicin B. From Klebsiella pneumoniae.
   2164..2322    +  CDS            ble (fragment): BLE_KLEPN - Experimental evidence at protein level: Swiss-Prot protein existence level 1. Binding protein with a strong affinity to the bleomycin family of antibiotics. Binds to CL990; an antimitotic-antibiotic compound. From Klebsiella pneumoniae.
   2317..2438    +  polyA_signal   SV40 poly(A) signal: SV40 polyadenylation signal
   2511..2527    -  protein_bind   lac operator: The lac repressor binds to the lac operator to inhibit transcription in E. coli. This inhibition can be relieved by adding lactose or isopropyl-β-D-thiogalactopyranoside (IPTG). lac repressor encoded by lacI
   2535..2565    -  promoter       lac promoter: promoter for the E. coli lac operon
   2580..2601    -  protein_bind   CAP binding site: CAP binding activates transcription in the presence of cAMP. E. coli catabolite activator protein
   2614..2706    -  CDS            lacI (fragment): lac repressor; lacI; The lac repressor binds to the lac operator to inhibit transcription in E. coli. This inhibition can be relieved by adding lactose or isopropyl-β-D-thiogalactopyranoside (IPTG).
   2889..3477    -  rep_origin     ori: high-copy-number ColE1/pMB1/pBR322/pUC origin of replication
   3648..4508    -  CDS            AmpR: β-lactamase; bla; confers resistance to ampicillin, carbenicillin, and related antibiotics
   4509..4613    -  promoter       AmpR promoter: bla
   4672..4724    -  misc_feature   bom (fragment): basis of mobility region from pBR322
   4879..5258    +  enhancer       CMV enhancer: human cytomegalovirus immediate early enhancer
   5259..5462    +  promoter       CMV promoter: human cytomegalovirus (CMV) immediate early promoter
   5458..5491    +  LTR            5' LTR (truncated) (fragment): truncated 5' long terminal repeat (LTR) from HIV-1
   5507..5525    +  promoter       T7 promoter: promoter for bacteriophage T7 RNA polymerase
   5563..6105    +  CDS            ARF3: ARF3_HUMAN - Experimental evidence at protein level: Swiss-Prot protein existence level 1. GTP-binding protein that functions as an allosteric activator of the cholera toxin catalytic subunit, an ADP-ribosyltransferase. Involved in protein trafficking; may modulate vesicle budding and uncoating within the Golgi apparatus. From Homo sapiens (Human).
   6130..178     +  CDS            mCherry (across the origin): mCherry is a basic (constitutively fluorescent) red fluorescent protein published in 2004, derived from Discosoma sp.. It is reported to be a very rapidly-maturing monomer with low acid sensitivity.
