[The description below was written by a language model from this plasmid's Addgene catalogue record and pLannotate feature annotations shown in this document.]
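Description:
pcDNA3/hArf3(WT)-mCherry is a mammalian expression plasmid of about 6.7 kb, built on the Invitrogen pcDNA3 backbone, that produces wild-type human ARF3 fused at its C terminus to the red fluorescent protein mCherry. ARF3 is a small GTP-binding protein of the ADP-ribosylation factor family involved in protein trafficking and vesicle budding at the Golgi. Placing the tag at the C terminus leaves the N terminus of the GTPase free. The fusion open reading frame is driven by the human cytomegalovirus immediate-early enhancer and promoter and is terminated by the bovine growth hormone polyadenylation signal. In the sequenced record the mCherry coding region follows ARF3 after a short linker and spans the numbering origin of the circular map. T7 and SP6 phage promoters flank the insert, as is standard for pcDNA3, and can serve for in vitro transcription or as sequencing primer sites.

The plasmid is propagated in E. coli through a high-copy ColE1/pUC-type origin with ampicillin selection from the β-lactamase gene, and an f1 origin is also present. For mammalian cells, an SV40 early promoter drives the neomycin phosphotransferase gene, followed by an SV40 polyadenylation signal, allowing G418 selection of stable transfectants. Short annotated fragments, such as the bleomycin-resistance, lacI, bom and HIV-1 LTR pieces and the lac promoter/operator remnants, are most likely backbone remnants or partial similarity matches rather than functional elements. The construct is suited to transient or stable expression for live or fixed-cell imaging of ARF3 localization. It was deposited in connection with a study of Arf6–MKLP1 complex formation during cytokinesis, although the record does not state how the ARF3 construct was used in that study.
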