Addgene plasmid #79420: pcDNA3/hArf3(WT)-mCherry
Purpose: Expresses C-terminally mCherry-tagged Arf3(WT) in mammalian cells
Depositing lab: Kazuhisa Nakayama. Depositing organization: Kyoto University, Graduate School of Pharmaceutical Sciences. Publication: Structural basis for Arf6-MKLP1 complex formation on the Flemming body responsible for cytokinesis. Makyio H, Ohgi M, Takei T, Takahashi S, Takatsu H, Katoh Y, Hanai A, Ueda T, Kanaho Y, Xie Y, Shin HW, Kamikubo H, Kataoka M, Kawasaki M, Kato R, Wakatsuki S, Nakayama K. EMBO J. 2012 May 30;31(11):2590-603. doi: 10.1038/emboj.2012.89. Epub 2012 Apr 20. PubMed 22522702.
Backbone
  Vector backbone: pcDNA3
  Backbone manufacturer: Invitrogen
  Vector type: Mammalian Expression
  Selectable markers: Neomycin (select with G418)
Growth in bacteria
  Bacterial resistance: Ampicillin, 100 μg/mL
  Growth temperature: 37°C
  Growth strain: DH5alpha
  Copy number: Unknown
Gene/Insert
  Gene/Insert name: Arf3
  Species: H. sapiens (human)
  Entrez Gene: ARF3
  Tag / fusion protein: mCherry (C terminal on backbone)
Terms and licenses: Academic/Nonprofit Terms; Industry Terms: Not Available to Industry
How to cite: pcDNA3/hArf3(WT)-mCherry was a gift from Kazuhisa Nakayama (Addgene plasmid # 79420 ; http://n2t.net/addgene:79420 ; RRID:Addgene_79420)
